>Addgene plasmid #24554 | pFloxin-IRES | depositor full sequence | sequence record 11440 | Author sequence
AAGCTTCCTTCTGCAGGAGCGTACAGAACCCAGGGCCCTGGCACCCGTGCAGACCCTGGCCCACCCCACC
TGGGCGCTCAGTGCCCAAGAGATGTCCACACCTAGGATGTCCCGCGGTGGGTGGGGGGCCCGAGAGACGG
GCAGGCCGGGGGCAGGCCTGGCCATGCGGGGCCGAACCGGGCACTGCCCAGCGTGGGGCGCGGGGGCCAC
GGCGCGCGCCCCCAGCCCCCGGGCCCAGCACCCCAAGGCGGCCAACGCCAAAACTCTCCCTCCTCCTCTT
CCTCAATCTCGCTCTCGCTCTTTTTTTTTTTCGCAAAAGGAGGGGAGAGGGGGTAAAAAAATGCTGCACT
GTGCGGCGAAGCCGGTGAGTGAGCGGCGCGGGGCCAATCAGCGTGCGCCGTTCCGAAAGTTGCCTTTTAT
GGCTCGAGCGGCCGCGGCGGCGCCCTATAAAACCCAGCGGCGCGACGCGCCACCACCGCCGAGACCGCGT
CCGCCCCGCGAGCACAGAGCCTCGCCTTTGCCACCATGGCTATAACTTCGTATAGCATACATTATACGAA
CGGTAGTGATAGGCCTTTTAGCTACATCTGCCAATCCATCTCATTTTCACACACACACACACCACTTTCC
TTCTGGTCAGTGGGCACATGTCCAGCCTCAAGTTTATATCACCACCCCCAATGCCCAACACTTGTATGGC
CTTGGGCGGGTCATCCCCCCCCCCACCCCCAGTATCTGCAACCTCAAGCTAGCTTGGGTGCGTTGGTTGT
GGATAAGTAGCTAGACTCCAGCAACCAGTAACCTCTGCCCTTTCTCCTCCATGACAACCAGGTACCGGTA
GTGACTAATAGCTGATAGAATTCCGCCCCCCCCCCCCCCCCCTCTCCCTCCCCCCCCCCTAACGTTACTG
GCCGAAGCCGCTTGGAATAAGGCCGGTGTGCGTTTGTCTATATGTTATTTTCCACCATATTGCCGTCTTT
TGGCAATGTGAGGGCCCGGAAACCTGGCCCTGTCTTCTTGACGAGCATTCCTAGGGGTCTTTCCCCTCTC
GCCAAAGGAATGCAAGGTCTGTTGAATGTCGTGAAGGAAGCAGTTCCTCTGGAAGCTTCTTGAAGACAAA
CAACGTCTGTAGCGACCCTTTGCAGGCAGCGGAACCCCCCACCTGGCGACAGGTGCCTCTGCGGCCAAAA
GCCACGTGTATAAGATACACCTGCAAAGGCGGCACAACCCCAGTGCCACGTTGTGAGTTGGATAGTTGTG
GAAAGAGTCAAATGGCTCTCCTAAGCGTATTCAACAAGGGGCTGAAGGATGCCCAGAAGGTACCCCATTG
TATGGGATCTGATCTGGGGCCTCGGTGCACATGCTTTACATGTGTTTAGTCGAGGTTAAAAAAACGTCTA
GGCCCCCCGAACCACGGGGACGTGGTTTTCCTTTGAAAAACACGATGATAATAGGATCGCATGCGGCGCG
CCACTAGTGATATCGCTAGCGGATCCACCACCTACAGCCCAGTGGGGTCGCTCTAGAGCGACCTCGAGGG
GGGGCTAGATAAGTAATGATCATAATCAGCCATATCACATCTGTAGAGGTTTTACTTGCTTTAAAAAACC
TCCCACACCTCCCCCTGAACCTGAAACATAAAATGAATGCAATTGTTGTTGTTAACTTGTTTATTGCAGC
TTATAATGGTTACAAATAAAGCAATAGCATCACAAATTTCACAAATAAAGCATTTTTTTCACTGCATTCT
AGTTGTGGTTTGTCCAAACTCATCAATGTATCTTATCATGTCTAGATCCGGGGGTACCGCGTCGAGAAGT
TCCTATTCCGAAGTTCCTATTCTCTAGAAAGTATAGGAACTTCGTCGACGCGAATTCGTAATCATGGTCA
TAGCTGTTTCCTGTGTGAAATTGTTATCCGCTCACAATTCCACACAACATACGAGCCGGAAGCATAAAGT
GTAAAGCCTGGGGTGCCTAATGAGTGAGCTAACTCACATTAATTGCGTTGCGCTCACTGCCCGCTTTCCA
GTCGGGAAACCTGTCGTGCCAGCTGCATTAATGAATCGGCCAACGCGCGGGGAGAGGCGGTTTGCGTATT
GGGCGCTCTTCCGCTTCCTCGCTCACTGACTCGCTGCGCTCGGTCGTTCGGCTGCGGCGAGCGGTATCAG
CTCACTCAAAGGCGGTAATACGGTTATCCACAGAATCAGGGGATAACGCAGGAAAGAACATGTGAGCAAA
AGGCCAGCAAAAGGCCAGGAACCGTAAAAAGGCCGCGTTGCTGGCGTTTTTCCATAGGCTCCGCCCCCCT
GACGAGCATCACAAAAATCGACGCTCAAGTCAGAGGTGGCGAAACCCGACAGGACTATAAAGATACCAGG
CGTTTCCCCCTGGAAGCTCCCTCGTGCGCTCTCCTGTTCCGACCCTGCCGCTTACCGGATACCTGTCCGC
CTTTCTCCCTTCGGGAAGCGTGGCGCTTTCTCATAGCTCACGCTGTAGGTATCTCAGTTCGGTGTAGGTC
GTTCGCTCCAAGCTGGGCTGTGTGCACGAACCCCCCGTTCAGCCCGACCGCTGCGCCTTATCCGGTAACT
ATCGTCTTGAGTCCAACCCGGTAAGACACGACTTATCGCCACTGGCAGCAGCCACTGGTAACAGGATTAG
CAGAGCGAGGTATGTAGGCGGTGCTACAGAGTTCTTGAAGTGGTGGCCTAACTACGGCTACACTAGAAGG
ACAGTATTTGGTATCTGCGCTCTGCTGAAGCCAGTTACCTTCGGAAAAAGAGTTGGTAGCTCTTGATCCG
GCAAACAAACCACCGCTGGTAGCGGTGGTTTTTTTGTTTGCAAGCAGCAGATTACGCGCAGAAAAAAAGG
ATCTCAAGAAGATCCTTTGATCTTTTCTACGGGGTCTGACGCTCAGTGGAACGAAAACTCACGTTAAGGG
ATTTTGGTCATGAGATTATCAAAAAGGATCTTCACCTAGATCCTTTTAAATTAAAAATGAAGTTTTAAAT
CAATCTAAAGTATATATGAGTAAACTTGGTCTGACAGTTACCAATGCTTAATCAGTGAGGCACCTATCTC
AGCGATCTGTCTATTTCGTTCATCCATAGTTGCCTGACTCCCCGTCGTGTAGATAACTACGATACGGGAG
GGCTTACCATCTGGCCCCAGTGCTGCAATGATACCGCGAGACCCACGCTCACCGGCTCCAGATTTATCAG
CAATAAACCAGCCAGCCGGAAGGGCCGAGCGCAGAAGTGGTCCTGCAACTTTATCCGCCTCCATCCAGTC
TATTAATTGTTGCCGGGAAGCTAGAGTAAGTAGTTCGCCAGTTAATAGTTTGCGCAACGTTGTTGCCATT
GCTACAGGCATCGTGGTGTCACGCTCGTCGTTTGGTATGGCTTCATTCAGCTCCGGTTCCCAACGATCAA
GGCGAGTTACATGATCCCCCATGTTGTGCAAAAAAGCGGTTAGCTCCTTCGGTCCTCCGATCGTTGTCAG
AAGTAAGTTGGCCGCAGTGTTATCACTCATGGTTATGGCAGCACTGCATAATTCTCTTACTGTCATGCCA
TCCGTAAGATGCTTTTCTGTGACTGGTGAGTACTCAACCAAGTCATTCTGAGAATAGTGTATGCGGCGAC
CGAGTTGCTCTTGCCCGGCGTCAATACGGGATAATACCGCGCCACATAGCAGAACTTTAAAAGTGCTCAT
CATTGGAAAACGTTCTTCGGGGCGAAAACTCTCAAGGATCTTACCGCTGTTGAGATCCAGTTCGATGTAA
CCCACTCGTGCACCCAACTGATCTTCAGCATCTTTTACTTTCACCAGCGTTTCTGGGTGAGCAAAAACAG
GAAGGCAAAATGCCGCAAAAAAGGGAATAAGGGCGACACGGAAATGTTGAATACTCATACTCTTCCTTTT
TCAATATTATTGAAGCATTTATCAGGGTTATTGTCTCATGAGCGGATACATATTTGAATGTATTTAGAAA
AATAAACAAATAGGGGTTCCGCGCACATTTCCCCGAAAAGTGCCACCTGACGTCTAAGAAACCATTATTA
TCATGACATTAACCTATAAAAATAGGCGTATCACGAGGCCCTTTCGTCTCGCGCGTTTCGGTGATGACGG
TGAAAACCTCTGACACATGCAGCTCCCGGAGACGGTCACAGCTTGTCTGTAAGCGGATGCCGGGAGCAGA
CAAGCCCGTCAGGGCGCGTCAGCGGGTGTTGGCGGGTGTCGGGGCTGGCTTAACTATGCGGCATCAGAGC
AGATTGTACTGAGAGTGCACCATATGCGGTGTGAAATACCGCACAGATGCGTAAGGAGAAAATACCGCAT
CAGGCGCCATTCGCCATTCAGGCTGCGCAACTGTTGGGAAGGGCGATCGGTGCGGGCCTCTTCGCTATTA
CGCCAGCTGGCGAAAGGGGGATGTGCTGCAAGGCGATTAAGTTGGGTAACGCCAGGGTTTTCCCAGTCAC
GACGTTGTAAAACGACGGCCAGTGCCAAGCTT
Features (pLannotate 1.2.2; 18 found; start..end, strand, type, name):
    532..565     +  protein_bind   lox66: Right element (RE) mutant of loxP (Araki et al., 2010). Cre-mediated recombination occurs in the 8-bp core sequence (GCATACAT). Cre recombinase
    748..833     +  misc_feature   En2 SA (fragment): splice acceptor from the mouse Engrailed 2 gene (Skarnes et al., 1992)
    863..881     -  promoter       chicken β-actin promoter (fragment): contains a 21-bp deletion relative to the standard chicken β-actin promoter
    879..1451    +  misc_feature   IRES: internal ribosome entry site (IRES) of the encephalomyocarditis virus (EMCV)
   1529..1545    +  misc_feature   MCS (fragment): pBluescript multiple cloning site
   1556..1641    +  CDS            large T antigen (fragment): large T antigen from SV40 (simian virus 40)
   1664..1785    +  polyA_signal   SV40 poly(A) signal: SV40 polyadenylation signal
   1816..1863    +  protein_bind   FRT: FLP-mediated recombination occurs in the 8-bp core sequence TCTAGAAA (Turan and Bode, 2011). FLP recombinase from the Saccharomyces cerevisiae 2μ plasmid
   1911..1927    -  protein_bind   lac operator: The lac repressor binds to the lac operator to inhibit transcription in E. coli. This inhibition can be relieved by adding lactose or isopropyl-β-D-thiogalactopyranoside (IPTG). lac repressor encoded by lacI
   1935..1965    -  promoter       lac promoter: promoter for the E. coli lac operon
   1980..2001    -  protein_bind   CAP binding site: CAP binding activates transcription in the presence of cAMP. E. coli catabolite activator protein
   2014..2106    -  CDS            lacI (fragment): lac repressor; lacI; The lac repressor binds to the lac operator to inhibit transcription in E. coli. This inhibition can be relieved by adding lactose or isopropyl-β-D-thiogalactopyranoside (IPTG).
   2289..2877    -  rep_origin     ori: high-copy-number ColE1/pMB1/pBR322/pUC origin of replication
   3048..3908    -  CDS            AmpR: β-lactamase; bla; confers resistance to ampicillin, carbenicillin, and related antibiotics
   3909..4013    -  promoter       AmpR promoter: bla
   4108..4143    +  CDS            rop (fragment): Rop protein, which maintains plasmids at low copy number; rop
   4245..4344    +  misc_feature   bom (fragment): basis of mobility region from pBR322
   4350..4504    -  CDS            lacZα (fragment): LacZα fragment of β-galactosidase; lacZ fragment
