[The description below was written by a language model from this plasmid's Addgene catalogue record and pLannotate feature annotations shown in this document.]
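Description:
pFloxin-IRES is a 4,512 bp empty shuttle backbone built on pBluescript and catalogued as a mouse targeting, Cre/lox vector. It belongs to the Floxin system for genetically engineering mouse embryonic stem cells. In bacteria it is maintained by a ColE1/pUC-type origin and selected with ampicillin through the β-lactamase gene and its promoter. The feature annotation describes the origin as high copy, whereas the catalogue lists the plasmid as low copy and recommends a recombination-deficient host. Short remnants of lacZα, lacI, rop, bom and the lac promoter/operator region are backbone leftovers with no evident role in the payload.

The working cassette starts with a lox66 site, a right-element mutant of loxP. When Cre recombines such a half-mutant site with a complementary mutant lox site in a genome, the insertion is favoured over re-excision, so the plasmid can be integrated stably at a pre-existing lox-bearing locus. Downstream lie a fragment of the mouse Engrailed 2 splice acceptor, the EMCV IRES, a remnant of the pBluescript multiple cloning site, an SV40 poly(A) signal (with an adjacent small large T antigen fragment) and a single FRT site for FLP recombinase.

This layout suggests that a coding sequence cloned by restriction enzymes after the IRES would be spliced into the host gene's transcript through the En2 acceptor. It would then be translated independently of the upstream reading frame and terminated at the SV40 signal, placing it under the endogenous locus's transcriptional control. No insert is present. The only promoter call in the cassette is a 19 bp reverse-strand match to the chicken β-actin promoter, which is probably incidental.
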