Addgene plasmid #24554: pFloxin-IRES
Purpose: (Empty Backbone)
Depositing lab: Jeremy Reiter. Depositing organization: University of California, San Francisco (UCSF). Publication: Floxin, a resource for genetically engineering mouse ESCs. Singla V, Hunkapiller J, Santos N, Seol AD, Norman AR, Wakenight P, Skarnes WC, Reiter JF. Nat Methods. 2010 Jan . 7(1):50-2. 10.1038/nmeth.1406 PubMed 19966808.
Backbone
  Vector backbone: pBluescript
  Backbone size (bp): 4512
  Vector type: Mouse Targeting, Cre/Lox
Growth in bacteria
  Bacterial resistance: Ampicillin, 100 μg/mL
  Growth temperature: 37°C
  Growth strain: Stbl2
  Growth instructions: Stbl2 (Invitrogen) or other RecA- strain 37 degrees in LB media
  Copy number: Low Copy
Gene/Insert
  Gene/Insert name: None
  Cloning method: Restriction Enzyme
  Sequencing primers: 5′ tcggtgcacatgctttacat
Terms and licenses: Academic/Nonprofit Terms; Industry Terms: Not Available to Industry
How to cite: pFloxin-IRES was a gift from Jeremy Reiter (Addgene plasmid # 24554 ; http://n2t.net/addgene:24554 ; RRID:Addgene_24554)
