>Addgene plasmid #24554 | pFloxin-IRES | addgene partial sequence | sequence record 30499 | 24554 with IRES-F
GCACATGCTTTACATGTGTTTAGTCGAGGTTAAAAAAACGTCTAGGCCCCCCGAACCACGGGGACGTGGT
TTTCCTTTGAAAAACACGATGATAATAGGATCGCATGCGGCGCGCCACTAGTGATATCGCTAGCGGATCC
ACCACCTACAGCCCAGTGGGGTCGCTCTAGAGCGACCTCGAGGGGGGGCTAGATAAGTAATGATCATAAT
CAGCCATATCACATCTGTAGAGGTTTTACTTGCTTTAAAAAACCTCCCACACCTCCCCCTGAACCTGAAA
CATAAAATGAATGCAATTGTTGTTGTTAACTTGTTTATTGCAGCTTATAATGGTTACAAATAAAGCAATA
GCATCACAAATTTCACAAATAAAGCATTTTTTTCACTGCATTCTAGTTGTGGTTTGTCCAAACTCATCAA
TGTATCTTATCATGTCTAGATCCGGGGGTACCGCGTCGAGAAGTTCCTATTCCGAAGTTCCTATTCTCTA
GAAAGTATAGGAACTTCGTCGACGCGAATTCGTAATCATGTCATAGCTGTTTCCTGTGTGAAATTGTTAT
CCGCTCACAATTCCACACAACATACGAGCCGGAAGCATAAAGTGTAAAGCCTGGGGTGCCTAATGAGTGA
GCTAACTCACATTAATTGCGTTGCGCTCACTGCCCGCTTTCCAGTCGGGAAACCTGTCGTGCCAGCTGCA
TTAATGAATCGGCCAACGCGCGGGGAGAGGCGGTTTGCGTATTGGGCGCT
